>Addgene plasmid #219780 | pAAV-CMV-CD4-sTb(C)-M13-GFP | addgene full sequence | sequence record 434243 | Addgene NGS Result
GGGCGGAGCCTATGGAAAAACGCCAGCAACGCGGCCTTTTTACGGTTCCTGGCCTTTTGCTGGCCTTTTG
CTCACATGTCCTGCAGGCAGCTGCGCGCTCGCTCGCTCACTGAGGCCGCCCGGGCGTCGGGCGACCTTTG
GTCGCCCGGCCTCAGTGAGCGAGCGAGCGCGCAGAGAGGGAGTGGCCAACTCCATCACTAGGGGTTCCTG
CGGCCGCACGCGTTGTACATAGTAATCAATTACGGGGTCATTAGTTCATAGCCCATATATGGAGTTCCGC
GTTACATAACTTACGGTAAATGGCCCGCCTGGCTGACCGCCCAACGACCCCCGCCCATTGACGTCAATAA
TGACGTATGTTCCCATAGTAACGCCAATAGGGACTTTCCATTGACGTCAATGGGTGGAGTATTTACGGTA
AACTGCCCACTTGGCAGTACATCAAGTGTATCATATGCCAAGTACGCCCCCTATTGACGTCAATGACGGT
AAATGGCCCGCCTGGCATTATGCCCAGTACATGACCTTATGGGACTTTCCTACTTGGCAGTACATCTACG
TATTAGTCATCGCTATTACCATGGTGATGCGGTTTTGGCAGTACATCAATGGGCGTGGATAGCGGTTTGA
CTCACGGGGATTTCCAAGTCTCCACCCCATTGACGTCAATGGGAGTTTGTTTTGGCACCAAAATCAACGG
GACTTTCCAAAATGTCGTAACAACTCCGCCCCATTGACGCAAATGGGCGGTAGGCGTGTACGGTGGGAGG
TCTATATAAGCAGAGCTCTCTGGCTAACTAGAGAACCCACTGCTTACTGGCTTATCGAAATTAATACGAC
TCACTATAGGGAGACCCAAGCTTGCCACCATGGAGACAGACACACTCCTGCTATGGGTACTGCTGCTCTG
GGTTCCAGGTTCCACTGGTGACGGGGCCCAGCCGGCCAGATCTTACCCATACGATGTGCCAGATTACGCC
TATCCCTATGACGTCCCTGATTACGCTCTCGACTTCCAGAAGGCCTCCAGCATAGTCTATAAGAAAGAGG
GGGAACAGGTGGAGTTCTCCTTCCCACTCGCCTTTACAGTTGAAAAGCTGACGGGCAGTGGCGAGCTGTG
GTGGCAGGCGGAGAGGGCTTCCTCCTCCAAGTCTTGGATCACCTTTGACCTGAAGAACAAGGAAGTGTCT
GTAAAACGGGTTACCCAGGACCCTAAGCTCCAGATGGGCAAGAAGCTCCCGCTCCACCTCACCCTGCCCC
AGGCCTTGCCTCAGTATGCTGGCTCTGGAAACCTCACCCTGGCCCTTGAAGCGAAAACAGGAAAGTTGCA
TCAGGAAGTGAACCTGGTGGTGATGAGAGCCACTCAGCTCCAGAAAAATTTGACCTGTGAGGTGTGGGGA
CCCACCTCCCCTAAGCTGATGCTGAGCTTGAAACTGGAGAACAAGGAGGCAAAGGTCTCGAAGCGGGAGA
AGGCGGTGTGGGTGCTGAACCCTGAGGCGGGGATGTGGCAGTGTCTGCTGAGTGACTCGGGACAGGTCCT
GCTGGAATCCAACATCAAGGTTCTGCCCACATGGTCCACCCCGGTGCAGCCAATGGCCCTGATTGTGCTG
GGGGGCGTCGCCGGCCTCCTGCTTTTCATTGGGCTAGGCATCTTCTTCTGTGTCAGGTGCCGGCACCGAA
GGCGCAAGGGCTCGGGCTCGACCTCGGGCTCGGGCAGCGGTGGCTCTAGAGGTTCTGGTGGCAGCTCTGG
AGGTGGACAGCTGGACGGCGGGAGCGTGGCAGTCCTGCCTGTGGTCGACTCCACCAATCAGTACCTGCTG
GATCGAATCGGCGAGCTGAAGAGTGGGGATGCTTGCATTGCAGAATATCAGCAGGCAGGGAGAGGAAGCA
GAGGGAGGAAATGGTTCTCTCCTTTTGGAGCTAACCTGTACCTGAGTATGTTTTGGCGCCTGAAGCGGGG
ACCAGCAGCAATCGGCCTGGGCCCGGTCATCGGAATTGTCATGGCAGAAGCGCTGCGAAAGCTGGGAGCA
GACAAGGTGCGAGTCAAATGGCCCAATGACCTGTATCTGCAGGATAGAAAGCTGGCAGGCATCCTGGTGG
AGCTGGCCGGAATAACAGGCGATGCTGCACAGATCGTCATTGGCGCCGGGATTAACGTGGCTATGAGGCG
CGTGGAGGAAAGCGTGGTCAATCAGGGCTGGATCACACTGCAGGAAGCAGGGATTAACCTGGACAGGAAT
ACTCTGGCCGCTACGCTGATCCGAGAGCTGCGGGCAGCCCTGGAACTGTTCGAGCAGGAAGGCCTGGCTC
CATATCTGCCACGGTGGGAGAAGCTGGATAACTTCATCAATAGACCCGTGAAGCTGATCATTGGGGACAA
AGAGATTTTCGGGATTAGCCGGGGGATTGATAAACAGGGAGCCCTGCTGCTGGAACAGGACGGAGTTATC
AAACCCTGGATGGGCGGAGAAATCAGTCTGCGGTCTGCCGAAAAGGGCTCGGGCGGGAGTACCGGTGGTA
GTGGGAGCGGTCGTCGTAAGTGGAATAAGACAGGTCACGCAGTCAGAGCTATAGGTCGGCTGAGCTCAGG
TGGAAGTGGATCAGGCAGCGGTGGATCTATGGTGAGCAAGGGCGAGGAGCTGTTCACCGGGGTGGTGCCC
ATCCTGGTCGAGCTGGACGGCGACGTAAACGGCCACAAGTTCAGCGTGTCCGGCGAGGGCGAGGGCGATG
CCACCTACGGCAAGCTGACCCTGAAGTTCATCTGCACCACCGGCAAGCTGCCCGTGCCCTGGCCCACCCT
CGTGACCACCCTGACCTACGGCGTGCAGTGCTTCAGCCGCTACCCCGACCACATGAAGCAGCACGACTTC
TTCAAGTCCGCCATGCCCGAAGGCTACGTCCAGGAGCGCACCATCTTCTTCAAGGACGACGGCAACTACA
AGACCCGCGCCGAGGTGAAGTTCGAGGGCGACACCCTGGTGAACCGCATCGAGCTGAAGGGCATCGACTT
CAAGGAGGACGGCAACATCCTGGGGCACAAGCTGGAGTACAACTACAACAGCCACAACGTCTATATCATG
GCCGACAAGCAGAAGAACGGCATCAAGGTGAACTTCAAGATCCGCCACAACATCGAGGACGGCAGCGTGC
AGCTCGCCGACCACTACCAGCAGAACACCCCCATCGGCGACGGCCCCGTGCTGCTGCCCGACAACCACTA
CCTGAGCACCCAGTCCGCCCTGAGCAAAGACCCCAACGAGAAGCGCGATCACATGGTCCTGCTGGAGTTC
GTGACCGCCGCCGGGATCACTCTCGGCATGGACGAGCTGTACAAGTAATAAGAATTCCTCGAGCTAGAGC
TCGCTGATCAGCCTCGACTGTGCCTTCTAGTTGCCAGCCATCTGTTGTTTGCCCCTCCCCCGTGCCTTCC
TTGACCCTGGAAGGTGCCACTCCCACTGTCCTTTCCTAATAAAATGAGGAAATTGCATCGCATTGTCTGA
GTAGGTGTCATTCTATTCTGGGGGGTGGGGTGGGGCAGGACAGCAAGGGGGAGGATTGGGAAGACAATAG
CAGGCATGCTGGGGAGGTAACCACGTGCGGACCGAGCGGCCGCAGGAACCCCTAGTGATGGAGTTGGCCA
CTCCCTCTCTGCGCGCTCGCTCGCTCACTGAGGCCGGGCGACCAAAGGTCGCCCGACGCCCGGGCTTTGC
CCGGGCGGCCTCAGTGAGCGAGCGAGCGCGCAGCTGCCTGCAGGGGCGCCTGATGCGGTATTTTCTCCTT
ACGCATCTGTGCGGTATTTCACACCGCATA
[95 nt withheld, positions 3811-3905]
T
[46 nt withheld, positions 3907-3952]
C
[141 nt withheld, positions 3954-4094]
CCTTTGACGTTGGAGTCCACGTTCTTT
[37 nt withheld, positions 4122-4158]
ACTCTATCTCGGGCTATTCTTTTGATTTATAAGGGATTTTGCCGATTTCGGTCTATTGGTTAAAAAATGA
GCTGATTTAACAAAAATTTAACGCGAATTTTAACAAAATATTAACGTTTACAATTTTATGGTGCACTCTC
AGTACAATCTGCTCTGATGCCGCATAGTTAAGCCAGCCCCGACACCCGCCAACACCCGCTGACGCGCCCT
GACGGGCTTGTCTGCTCCCGGCATCCGCTTACAGACAAGCTGTGACCGTCTCCGGGAGCTGCATGTGTCA
GAGGTTTTCACCGTCATCACCGAAACGCGCGAGACGAAAGGGCCTCGTGATACGCCTATTTTTATAGGTT
AATGTCATGATAATAATGGTTTCTTAGACGTCAGGTGGCACTTTTCGGGGAAATGTGCGCGGAACCCCTA
TTTGTTTATTTTTCTAAATACATTCAAATATGTATCCGCTCATGAGACAATAACCCTGATAAATGCTTCA
ATAATATTGAAAAAGGAAGAGTATGAGTATTCAACATTTCCGTGTCGCCCTTATTCCCTTTTTTGCGGCA
TTTTGCCTTCCTGTTTTTGCTCACCCAGAAACGCTGGTGAAAGTAAAAGATGCTGAAGATCAGTTGGGTG
CACGAGTGGGTTACATCGAACTGGATCTCAACAGCGGTAAGATCCTTGAGAGTTTTCGCCCCGAAGAACG
TTTTCCAATGATGAGCACTTTTAAAGTTCTGCTATGTGGCGCGGTATTATCCCGTATTGACGCCGGGCAA
GAGCAACTCGGTCGCCGCATACACTATTCTCAGAATGACTTGGTTGAGTACTCACCAGTCACAGAAAAGC
ATCTTACGGATGGCATGACAGTAAGAGAATTATGCAGTGCTGCCATAACCATGAGTGATAACACTGCGGC
CAACTTACTTCTGACAACGATCGGAGGACCGAAGGAGCTAACCGCTTTTTTGCACAACATGGGGGATCAT
GTAACTCGCCTTGATCGTTGGGAACCGGAGCTGAATGAAGCCATACCAAACGACGAGCGTGACACCACGA
TGCCTGTAGCAATGGCAACAACGTTGCGCAAACTATTAACTGGCGAACTACTTACTCTAGCTTCCCGGCA
ACAATTAATAGACTGGATGGAGGCGGATAAAGTTGCAGGACCACTTCTGCGCTCGGCCCTTCCGGCTGGC
TGGTTTATTGCTGATAAATCTGGAGCCGGTGAGCGTGGAAGCCGCGGTATCATTGCAGCACTGGGGCCAG
ATGGTAAGCCCTCCCGTATCGTAGTTATCTACACGACGGGGAGTCAGGCAACTATGGATGAACGAAATAG
ACAGATCGCTGAGATAGGTGCCTCACTGATTAAGCATTGGTAACTGTCAGACCAAGTTTACTCATATATA
CTTTAGATTGATTTAAAACTTCATTTTTAATTTAAAAGGATCTAGGTGAAGATCCTTTTTGATAATCTCA
TGACCAAAATCCCTTAACGTGAGTTTTCGTTCCACTGAGCGTCAGACCCCGTAGAAAAGATCAAAGGATC
TTCTTGAGATCCTTTTTTTCTGCGCGTAATCTGCTGCTTGCAAACAAAAAAACCACCGCTACCAGCGGTG
GTTTGTTTGCCGGATCAAGAGCTACCAACTCTTTTTCCGAAGGTAACTGGCTTCAGCAGAGCGCAGATAC
CAAATACTGTTCTTCTAGTGTAGCCGTAGTTAGGCCACCACTTCAAGAACTCTGTAGCACCGCCTACATA
CCTCGCTCTGCTAATCCTGTTACCAGTGGCTGCTGCCAGTGGCGATAAGTCGTGTCTTACCGGGTTGGAC
TCAAGACGATAGTTACCGGATAAGGCGCAGCGGTCGGGCTGAACGGGGGGTTCGTGCACACAGCCCAGCT
TGGAGCGAACGACCTACACCGAACTGAGATACCTACAGCGTGAGCTATGAGAAAGCGCCACGCTTCCCGA
AGGGAGAAAGGCGGACAGGTATCCGGTAAGCGGCAGGGTCGGAACAGGAGAGCGCACGAGGGAGCTTCCA
GGGGGAAACGCCTGGTATCTTTATAGTCCTGTCGGGTTTCGCCACCTCTGACTTGAGCGTCGATTTTTGT
GATGCTCGTCAGGG
Features (pLannotate 1.2.2; 20 found; start..end, strand, type, name):
     91..118     +  repeat_region  AAV2 ITR (fragment): inverted terminal repeat of adeno-associated virus serotype 2 inverted
    147..174     +  repeat_region  AAV2 ITR (fragment): inverted terminal repeat of adeno-associated virus serotype 2 inverted
    280..583     +  enhancer       CMV enhancer: human cytomegalovirus immediate early enhancer
    584..787     +  promoter       CMV promoter: human cytomegalovirus (CMV) immediate early promoter
    783..816     +  LTR            5' LTR (truncated) (fragment): truncated 5' long terminal repeat (LTR) from HIV-1
    832..850     +  promoter       T7 promoter: promoter for bacteriophage T7 RNA polymerase
    870..932     +  sig_peptide    Igκ leader: leader sequence from mouse immunoglobulin κ light chain
   1014..1676    +  CDS            CD4 (truncated) (fragment): truncated human CD4 cell surface glycoprotein lacking the cytoplasmic tail
   1755..2495    +  CDS            miniTurbo: N-terminally truncated mutant of the E. coli biotin ligase BioID engineered for improved catalytic efficiency (Branon et al., 2018)
   2532..2588    +  CDS            calmodulin-binding peptide: calmodulin-binding peptide from avian smooth muscle myosin light chain kinase
   2619..3338    +  CDS            EGFP: the original enhanced GFP (Yang et al., 1996) mammalian codon-optimized
   3378..3585    +  polyA_signal   bGH poly(A) signal: bovine growth hormone polyadenylation signal
   3614..3754    +  repeat_region  AAV2 ITR: inverted terminal repeat of adeno-associated virus serotype 2 inverted
   3759..3810    -  misc_feature   bom (fragment): basis of mobility region from pBR322
   3829..4284    +  rep_origin     f1 ori (sequence partly withheld): f1 bacteriophage origin of replication; arrow indicates direction of (+) strand synthesis
   4285..4334    -  misc_feature   bom (fragment): basis of mobility region from pBR322
   4436..4471    -  CDS            rop (fragment): Rop protein, which maintains plasmids at low copy number; rop
   4566..4670    +  promoter       AmpR promoter: bla
   4671..5531    +  CDS            AmpR: β-lactamase; bla; confers resistance to ampicillin, carbenicillin, and related antibiotics
   5702..18      +  rep_origin     ori (across the origin): high-copy-number ColE1/pMB1/pBR322/pUC origin of replication
