[The description below was written by a language model from this plasmid's Addgene catalogue record and pLannotate feature annotations shown in this document.]
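Description:
pAAV-CMV-CD4-sTb(C)-M13-GFP is a 6.3 kb AAV transfer plasmid for mammalian expression, described in the record as the sTb(C) half of the CaST system for use in HEK cells. It is propagated in E. coli through a high-copy ColE1/pUC-type origin with ampicillin selection (AmpR under its own bla promoter). The backbone also carries an f1 phage origin. The expression cassette sits between AAV2 inverted terminal repeats, the elements that allow a genome to be replicated and packaged into AAV particles. In the sequence annotation, the downstream ITR is detected in full, while the upstream one is detected only as two short fragments.

Expression is driven by the human CMV immediate-early enhancer and promoter and terminated by a bovine growth hormone polyadenylation signal. A T7 promoter lies just upstream of the coding region. The synthetic open reading frame begins with a mouse Igκ leader for entry into the secretory pathway, followed by a truncated human CD4 lacking its cytoplasmic tail, which serves as a membrane anchor. Next comes a region annotated as miniTurbo, corresponding to the C-terminal split-TurboID biotin ligase fragment named in the construct. It is followed by the M13 calmodulin-binding peptide from smooth muscle myosin light chain kinase and then EGFP as a fluorescent marker. The catalogue also lists an HA tag, which the feature table does not annotate.

The M13 peptide binds calmodulin when calcium is present. This suggests that a partner construct carrying calmodulin and the complementary ligase fragment would reconstitute biotinylation activity in response to calcium, although that partner is not described in the record. The associated work concerns rapid biochemical tagging of cellular activity history.
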