Addgene plasmid #219780: pAAV-CMV-CD4-sTb(C)-M13-GFP
Purpose: sTb(C) half CaST for HEK cell expression
Depositing lab: Christina Kim. Depositing organization: University of California, Davis. Publication: Rapid, biochemical tagging of cellular activity history in vivo. Zhang R, Anguiano M, Aarrestad IK, Lin S, Chandra J, Vadde SS, Olson DE, Kim CK. Nat Methods. 2024 Sep;21(9):1725-1735. doi: 10.1038/s41592-024-02375-7. Epub 2024 Aug 5. PubMed 39103446.
Backbone
  Vector backbone: AAV
  Vector type: Mammalian Expression, AAV
Growth in bacteria
  Bacterial resistance: Ampicillin, 100 μg/mL
  Growth temperature: 37°C
  Growth strain: DH5alpha
  Copy number: Unknown
Gene/Insert
  Gene/Insert name: CD4-sTb(C)-M13-GFP
  Species: Synthetic
  Promoter: CMV
  Tag / fusion protein: HA
  Cloning method: Gibson Cloning
  Sequencing primers: 5′ acgactcactatagggagaccc; 3′ GATCAGCGAGCTCTAGctcgag
Terms and licenses: Academic/Nonprofit Terms; Industry Terms: Not Available to Industry
Depositor comments: Please visit https://www.biorxiv.org/content/10.1101/2023.09.06.556431v1 for bioRxiv preprint.
How to cite: pAAV-CMV-CD4-sTb(C)-M13-GFP was a gift from Christina Kim (Addgene plasmid # 219780 ; http://n2t.net/addgene:219780 ; RRID:Addgene_219780)
